Addgene plasmid #86406: pET14-GFP30_Encap
Purpose: Expresses sfGFP tagged with a 30 amino acid CLP and encapsulin as an operon
Depositing lab: David Savage. Depositing organization: University of California, Berkeley. Publication: Identification of a Minimal Peptide Tag for in Vivo and in Vitro Loading of Encapsulin. Cassidy-Amstutz C, Oltrogge L, Going CC, Lee A, Teng P, Quintanilla D, East-Seletsky A, Williams ER, Savage DF. Biochemistry. 2016 Jun 21;55(24):3461-8. doi: 10.1021/acs.biochem.6b00294. Epub 2016 Jun 7. PubMed 27224728.
Backbone
  Vector backbone: pET14b
  Backbone manufacturer: Novagen
  Backbone size w/o insert (bp): 5000
  Total vector size (bp): 6600
  Modifications to backbone: BsaI and BsmBI recognition sites were removed
  Vector type: Bacterial Expression
Growth in bacteria
  Bacterial resistance: Ampicillin, 100 μg/mL
  Growth temperature: 37°C
  Growth strain: DH5alpha
  Copy number: High Copy
Gene/Insert 1
  Gene/Insert name: sfGFP with a 30aa CLP tag
  Species: Thermatoga maritima
  Insert size (bp): 800
  Promoter: T7
  Cloning method: Restriction Enzyme; 5′ cloning site BsaI (destroyed during cloning); 3′ cloning site BsaI (destroyed during cloning)
  Sequencing primers: 5′ T7 forward; 3′ T7 reverse
Gene/Insert 2
  Gene/Insert name: Encapsulin
  Species: Thermatoga maritima
  Insert size (bp): 800
  Promoter: T7
  Tag / fusion protein: 6x Histidine (C terminal on insert)
  Cloning method: Restriction Enzyme; 5′ cloning site BsaI (destroyed during cloning); 3′ cloning site BsaI (destroyed during cloning)
  Sequencing primers: 5′ T7 forward; 3′ T7 reverse
Terms and licenses: Academic/Nonprofit Terms; Industry Terms: Not Available to Industry
How to cite: pET14-GFP30_Encap was a gift from David Savage (Addgene plasmid # 86406 ; http://n2t.net/addgene:86406 ; RRID:Addgene_86406)
