[The description below was written by a language model from this plasmid's Addgene catalogue record and pLannotate feature annotations shown in this document.]
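Description:
pET14-GFP30_Encap is a bacterial expression plasmid built on the Novagen pET14b backbone, modified by removal of the BsaI and BsmBI recognition sites so that inserts could be assembled through BsaI sites that are destroyed during cloning. It replicates from a ColE1/pMB1-type origin and retains the pBR322-derived bom region and rop gene. The catalogue lists it as high copy, although rop is normally associated with reduced copy number. Selection is by ampicillin through the TEM beta-lactamase gene (bla) and its own promoter. The tetracycline resistance gene appears only as two fragments flanking the expression cassette, consistent with its interruption by the cloning region, so it should not be regarded as a functional marker.

The payload is a two-gene operon driven by a single T7 promoter, with the phage T7 gene 10 ribosome binding site upstream of the first gene and a T7 terminator at the end. The first open reading frame encodes superfolder GFP carrying a 30 amino acid CLP tag. The publication title indicates that this peptide directs loading into encapsulin, but the tag is not separately annotated in the feature table. The second gene encodes Thermotoga maritima encapsulin (annotated under its older name, maritimacin) with a C-terminal 6xHis tag for affinity purification. The short "SET1" fragment annotated after the His tag is probably residual backbone sequence rather than a designed fusion.

Expression requires a host supplying T7 RNA polymerase. Co-expression allows tagged GFP cargo to be packaged in vivo into the encapsulin shell, supporting studies of the minimal targeting peptide. The sequenced record is 6,245 nt, somewhat shorter than the approximate 6,600 bp catalogue size.
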