Features (pLannotate 1.2.2; 16 found; start..end, strand, type, name):
    104..208     +  promoter       AmpR promoter: bla
    209..1066    +  CDS            bla: BLAT_ECOLX - Experimental evidence at protein level: Swiss-Prot protein existence level 1. TEM-type are the most prevalent beta-lactamases in enterobacteria; they hydrolyze the beta-lactam bond in susceptible beta-lactam antibiotics, thus conferring resistance to penicillins and cephalosporins. TEM-3 and TEM-4 are capable of hydrolyzing cefotaxime and ceftazidime. TEM-5 is capable of hydrolyzing ceftazidime. TEM-6 is capable of hydrolyzing ceftazidime and aztreonam. TEM-8/CAZ-2, TEM- 16/CAZ-7 and TEM-24/CAZ-6 are markedly active against ceftazidime. IRT- 4 shows resistance to beta-lactamase in
   1240..1828    +  rep_origin     ori: high-copy-number ColE1/pMB1/pBR322/pUC origin of replication
   2014..2153    -  misc_feature   bom: basis of mobility region from pBR322
   2255..2446    -  CDS            rop: Rop protein, which maintains plasmids at low copy number; rop
   2463..2843    +  CDS            YPB1_ECOLX: Protein predicted: Swiss-Prot protein existence level 4. From Escherichia coli.
   3085..3985    -  CDS            TcR (fragment): tetracycline efflux protein; tet; confers resistance to tetracycline
   4007..4025    +  promoter       T7 promoter: promoter for bacteriophage T7 RNA polymerase
   4057..4079    +  RBS            RBS: efficient ribosome binding site from bacteriophage T7 gene 10 (Olins and Rangwala, 1989)
   4086..4799    +  CDS            Superfolder GFP: Superfolder GFP is a basic (constitutively fluorescent) green fluorescent protein published in 2005, derived from Aequorea victoria. It is reported to be a very rapidly-maturing weak dimer.
   4913..5704    +  CDS            MARIT_THEMA (sequence withheld): Experimental evidence at protein level: Swiss-Prot protein existence level 1. Protease that exhibits activity toward chymotrypsin and trypsin substrates. May have antibacterial activity. From Thermotoga maritima (strain ATCC 43589 / DSM 3109 / JCM 10099 / NBRC 100826 / MSB8).
   5711..5728    +  CDS            6xHis: 6xHis affinity tag
   5738..5787    +  CDS            SET1 (fragment): solubility-enhancement tag derived from T7 phage gene 10B
   5795..5842    +  terminator     T7 terminator: transcription terminator for bacteriophage T7 RNA polymerase
   5868..6160    -  CDS            TcR (fragment): tetracycline efflux protein; tet; confers resistance to tetracycline
   6208..6236    -  promoter       tet promoter: E. coli promoter for tetracycline efflux protein gene
>Addgene plasmid #86406 | pET14-GFP30_Encap | addgene full sequence | sequence record 177037 | Addgene NGS Result
TTCTTGAAGACGAAAGGGCCTCGTGATACGCCTATTTTTATAGGTTAATGTCATGATAATAATGGTTTCT
TAGACGTCAGGTGGCACTTTTCGGGGAAATGTGCGCGGAACCCCTATTTGTTTATTTTTCTAAATACATT
CAAATATGTATCCGCTCATGAGACAATAACCCTGATAAATGCTTCAATAATATTGAAAAAGGAAGAGTAT
GAGTATTCAACATTTCCGTGTCGCCCTTATTCCCTTTTTTGCGGCATTTTGCCTTCCTGTTTTTGCTCAC
CCAGAAACGCTGGTGAAAGTAAAAGATGCTGAAGATCAGTTGGGTGCACGAGTGGGTTACATCGAACTGG
ATCTCAACAGCGGTAAGATCCTTGAGAGTTTTCGCCCCGAAGAACGTTTTCCAATGATGAGCACTTTTAA
AGTTCTGCTATGTGGCGCGGTATTATCCCGTGTTGACGCCGGGCAAGAGCAACTCGGTCGCCGCATACAC
TATTCTCAGAATGACTTGGTTGAGTACTCACCAGTCACAGAAAAGCATCTTACGGATGGCATGACAGTAA
GAGAATTATGCAGTGCTGCCATAACCATGAGTGATAACACTGCGGCCAACTTACTTCTGACAACGATCGG
AGGACCGAAGGAGCTAACCGCTTTTTTGCACAACATGGGGGATCATGTAACTCGCCTTGATCGTTGGGAA
CCGGAGCTGAATGAAGCCATACCAAACGACGAGCGTGACACCACGATGCCTGCAGCAATGGCAACAACGT
TGCGCAAACTATTAACTGGCGAACTACTTACTCTAGCTTCCCGGCAACAATTAATAGACTGGATGGAGGC
GGATAAAGTTGCAGGACCACTTCTGCGCTCGGCCCTTCCGGCTGGCTGGTTTATTGCTGATAAATCTGGA
GCCGGTGAGCGTGGCTCTCGCGGTATCATTGCAGCACTGGGGCCAGATGGTAAGCCCTCCCGTATCGTAG
TTATCTACACGACGGGGAGTCAGGCAACTATGGATGAACGAAATAGACAGATCGCTGAGATAGGTGCCTC
ACTGATTAAGCATTGGTAACTGTCAGACCAAGTTTACTCATATATACTTTAGATTGATTTAAAACTTCAT
TTTTAATTTAAAAGGATCTAGGTGAAGATCCTTTTTGATAATCTCATGACCAAAATCCCTTAACGTGAGT
TTTCGTTCCACTGAGCGTCAGACCCCGTAGAAAAGATCAAAGGATCTTCTTGAGATCCTTTTTTTCTGCG
CGTAATCTGCTGCTTGCAAACAAAAAAACCACCGCTACCAGCGGTGGTTTGTTTGCCGGATCAAGAGCTA
CCAACTCTTTTTCCGAAGGTAACTGGCTTCAGCAGAGCGCAGATACCAAATACTGTCCTTCTAGTGTAGC
CGTAGTTAGGCCACCACTTCAAGAACTCTGTAGCACCGCCTACATACCTCGCTCTGCTAATCCTGTTACC
AGTGGCTGCTGCCAGTGGCGATAAGTCGTGTCTTACCGGGTTGGACTCAAGACGATAGTTACCGGATAAG
GCGCAGCGGTCGGGCTGAACGGGGGGTTCGTGCACACAGCCCAGCTTGGAGCGAACGACCTACACCGAAC
TGAGATACCTACAGCGTGAGCTATGAGAAAGCGCCACGCTTCCCGAAGGGAGAAAGGCGGACAGGTATCC
GGTAAGCGGCAGGGTCGGAACAGGAGAGCGCACGAGGGAGCTTCCAGGGGGAAACGCCTGGTATCTTTAT
AGTCCTGTCGGGTTTCGCCACCTCTGACTTGAGCGTCGATTTTTGTGATGCTCGTCAGGGGGGCGGAGCC
TATGGAAAAACGCCAGCAACGCGGCCTTTTTACGGTTCCTGGCCTTTTGCTGGCCTTTTGCTCACATGTT
CTTTCCTGCGTTATCCCCTGATTCTGTGGATAACCGTATTACCGCCTTTGAGTGAGCTGATACCGCTCGC
CGCAGCCGAACGACCGAGCGCAGCGAGTCAGTGAGCGAGGAAGCGGAAGAGCGCCTGATGCGGTATTTTC
TCCTTACGCATCTGTGCGGTATTTCACACCGCAATGGTGCACTCTCAGTACAATCTGCTCTGATGCCGCA
TAGTTAAGCCAGTATACACTCCGCTATCGCTACGTGACTGGGTCATGGCTGCGCCCCGACACCCGCCAAC
ACCCGCTGACGCGCCCTGACGGGCTTGTCTGCTCCCGGCATCCGCTTACAGACAAGCTGTGACCGCCTCC
GGGAGCTGCATGTGTCAGAGGTTTTCACCGTCATCACCGAAACGCGCGAGGCAGCTGCGGTAAAGCTCAT
CAGCGTGGTCGTGAAGCGATTCACAGATGTCTGCCTGTTCATCCGCGTCCAGCTCGTTGAGTTTCTCCAG
AAGCGTTAATGTCTGGCTTCTGATAAAGCGGGCCATGTTAAGGGCGGTTTTTTCCTGTTTGGTCACTGAT
GCCTCCGTGTAAGGGGGATTTCTGTTCATGGGGGTAATGATACCGATGAAACGAGAGAGGATGCTCACGA
TACGGGTTACTGATGATGAACATGCCCGGTTACTGGAACGTTGTGAGGGTAAACAACTGGCGGTATGGAT
GCGGCGGGACCAGAGAAAAATCACTCAGGGTCAATGCCAGCGCTTCGTTAATACAGATGTAGGTGTTCCA
CAGGGTAGCCAGCAGCATCCTGCGATGCAGATCCGGAACATAATGGTGCAGGGCGCTGACTTCCGCGTTT
CCAGACTTTACGAAACACGGAAACCGAAGACCATTCATGTTGTTGCTCAGGTCGCAGACGTTTTGCAGCA
GCAGTCGCTTCACGTTCGCTCGCGTATCGGTGATTCATTCTGCTAACCAGTAAGGCAACCCCGCCAGCCT
AGCCGGGTCCTCAACGACAGGAGCACGATCATGCGCACCCGTGGCCAGGACCCAACGCTGCCCGAGATGC
GCCGCGTGCGGCTGCTGGAGATGGCGGACGCGATGGATATGTTCTGCCAAGGGTTGGTTTGCGCATTCAC
AGTTCTCCGCAAGAATTGATTGGCTCCAATTCTTGGAGTGGTGAATCCGTTAGCGAGGTGCCGCCGGCTT
CCATTCAGGTCGAGGTGGCCCGGCTCCATGCACCGCGACGCAACGCGGGGAGGCAGACAAGGTATAGGGC
GGCGCCTACAATCCATGCCAACCCGTTCCATGTGCTCGCCGAGGCGGCATAAATCGCCGTGACGATCAGC
GGTCCAATGATCGAAGTTAGGCTGGTAAGAGCCGCGAGCGATCCTTGAAGCTGTCCCTGATGGTCGTCAT
CTACCTGCCTGGACAGCATGGCCTGCAACGCGGGCATCCCGATGCCGCCGGAAGCGAGAAGAATCATAAT
GGGGAAGGCCATCCAGCCTCGCGTCGCGAACGCCAGCAAGACGTAGCCCAGCGCGTCGGCCGCCATGCCG
GCGATAATGGCCTGCTTCTCGCCGAAACGTTTGGTGGCGGGACCAGTGACGAAGGCTTGAGCGAGGGCGT
GCAAGATTCCGAATACCGCAAGCGACAGGCCGATCATCGTCGCGCTCCAGCGAAAGCGGTCCTCGCCGAA
AATGACCCAGAGCGCTGCCGGCACCTGTCCTACGAGTTGCATGATAAAGAAGACAGTCATAAGTGCGGCG
ACGATAGTCATGCCCCGCGCCCACCGGAAGGAGCTGACTGGGTTGAAGGCTCTCAAGGGCATCGGTCGAC
GCTCTCCCTTATGCGACTCCTGCATTAGGAAGCAGCCCAGTAGTAGGTTGAGGCCGTTGAGCACCGCCGC
CGCAAGGAATGGTGCATGCAAGGAGATGGCGCCCAACAGTCCCCCGGCCACGGGGCCTGCCACCATACCC
ACGCCGAAACAAGCGCTCATGAGCCCGAAGTGGCGAGCCCGATCTTCCCCATCGGTGATGTCGGCGATAT
AGGCGCCAGCAACCGCACCTGTGGCGCCGGTGATGCCGGCCACGATGCGTCCGGCGTAGAGGATCGAGAT
CTCGATCCCGCGAAATTAATACGACTCACTATAGGGACACCACAACGGTTTCCCTCTAGAAATAATTTTG
TTTAACTTTAAGAAGGAGATATACCATGTCCAAAGGTGAAGAACTGTTCACCGGTGTTGTTCCGATCCTG
GTTGAACTGGATGGTGATGTTAACGGCCACAAATTCTCTGTTCGTGGTGAAGGTGAAGGTGATGCAACCA
ACGGTAAACTGACCCTGAAATTCATCTGCACTACCGGTAAACTGCCGGTTCCATGGCCGACTCTGGTGAC
TACCCTGACCTATGGTGTTCAGTGTTTTTCTCGTTACCCGGATCACATGAAGCAGCATGATTTCTTCAAA
TCTGCAATGCCGGAAGGTTATGTACAGGAGCGCACCATTTCTTTCAAAGACGATGGCACCTACAAAACCC
GTGCAGAGGTTAAATTTGAAGGTGATACTCTGGTGAACCGTATTGAACTGAAAGGCATTGATTTCAAAGA
GGACGGCAACATCCTGGGCCACAAACTGGAATATAACTTCAACTCCCATAACGTTTACATCACCGCAGAC
AAACAGAAGAACGGTATCAAAGCTAACTTCAAAATTCGCCATAACGTTGAAGACGGTAGCGTACAGCTGG
CGGACCACTACCAGCAGAACACTCCGATCGGTGATGGTCCGGTTCTGCTGCCGGATAACCACTACCTGTC
CACCCAGTCTGTTCTGTCCAAAGACCCGAACGAAAAGCGCGACCACATGGTGCTGCTGGAGTTCGTTACT
GCAGCAGGTATCACGCACGGCATGGATGAGCTCTACAAACTGTTCACGGACAAGCCGATCACAGAAATCG
AAGAAGAAACGTCCGGTGGATCAGAAAACACGGGTGGCGACCTCGGCATAAGGAAGCTCTGAATTGGAGG
AACAATATGAGC
[792 nt withheld, positions 4913-5704]
AGCGGTCACCATCACCATCACCATTAAGATCCGGCTGCTAACAAAGCCCGAAAGGAAGCTGAGTTGGCTG
CTGCCACCGCTGAGCAATAACTAGCATAACCCCTTGGGGCCTCTAAACGGGTCTTGAGGGGTTTTTTGCT
GAAAGGAGGAACTATATCCGGATATCCACAGGACGGGTGTGGTCGCCATGATCGCGTAGTCGATAGTGGC
TCCAAGTAGCGAAGCGAGCAGGACTGGGCGGCGGCCAAAGCGGTCGGACAGTGCTCCGAGAACGGGTGCG
CATAGAAATTGCATCAACGCATATAGCGCTAGCAGCACGCCATAGTGACTGGCGATGCTGTCGGAATGGA
CGATATCCCGCAAGAGGCCCGGCAGTACCGGCATAACCAAGCCTATGCCTACAGCATCCAGGGTGACGGT
GCCGAGGATGACGATGAGCGCATTGTTAGATTTCATACACGGTGCCTGACTGCGTTAGCAATTTAACTGT
GATAAACTACCGCATTAAAGCTTATCGATGATAAGCTGTCAAACATGAGAA
